>Addgene plasmid #183464 | pAAV-P3-Alb-mCarmine | addgene full sequence | sequence record 361422 | Addgene NGS Result
CTGCGCGCTCGCTCGCTCACTGAGGCCGCCCGGGCAAAGCCCGGGCGTCGGGCGACCTTTGGTCGCCCGG
CCTCAGTGAGCGAGCGAGCGCGCAGAGAGGGAGTGGCCAACTCCATCACTAGGGGTTCCTTGTAGTTAAT
GATTAACCCGCCATGCTACTTATCTACTCGAGACCGGGCGCGCCGGGGGAGGCTGCTGGTGAATATTAAC
CAAGGTCACCCCAGTTATCGGAGGAGCAAACAGGGGCTAAGTCCACACGCGTGGTACCGTCTGTCTGCAC
ATTTCGTAGAGCGAGTGTTCCGATACTCTAATCTCCCTAGGCAAGGTTCATATTTGTGTAGGTTACTTAT
TCTCCTTTTGTTGACTAAGTCAATAATCAGAATCAGCAGGTTTGGAGTCAGCTTGGCAGGGATCAGCAGC
CTGGGTTGGAAGGAGGGGGTATAAAAGCCCCTTCACCAGGAGAAGCCGTCACACAGATCCACAAGCTCCT
GGTCGACACTAGTACCGGTGCCACCATGAAGTGGGTAACCTTTCTCCTCCTCCTCTTCGTCTCCGGCTCT
GCTTTTTCCAGGGGTGTGTTTCGCCGAGAAGCACACAAGAGTGAGATCGCCCATCGGTATAATGATTTGG
GAGAACAACATTTCAAAGGCCTAGTCCTGATTGCCTTTTCCCAGTATCTCCAGAAATGCTCATACGATGA
GCATGCCAAATTAGTGCAGGAAGTAACAGACTTTGCAAAGACGTGTGTTGCCGATGAGTCTGCCGCCAAC
TGTGACAAATCCCTTCACACTCTTTTTGGAGATAAGTTGTGTGCCATTCCAAACCTCCGTGAAAACTATG
GTGAACTGGCTGACTGCTGTACAAAACAAGAGCCCGAAAGAAACGAATGTTTCCTGCAACACAAAGATGA
CAACCCCAGCCTGCCACCATTTGAAAGGCCAGAGGCTGAGGCCATGTGCACCTCCTTTAAGGAAAACCCA
ACCACCTTTATGGGACACTATTTGCATGAAGTTGCCAGAAGACATCCTTATTTCTATGCCCCAGAACTTC
TTTACTATGCTGAGCAGTACAATGAGATTCTGACCCAGTGTTGTGCAGAGGCTGACAAGGAAAGCTGCCT
GACCCCGAAGCTTGATGGTGTGAAGGAGAAAGCATTGGTCTCATCTGTCCGTCAGAGAATGAAGTGCTCC
AGTATGCAGAAGTTTGGAGAGAGAGCTTTTAAAGCATGGGCAGTAGCTCGTCTGAGCCAGACATTCCCCA
ATGCTGACTTTGCAGAAATCACCAAATTGGCAACAGACCTGACCAAAGTCAACAAGGAGTGCTGCCATGG
TGACCTGCTGGAATGCGCAGATGACAGGGCGGAACTTGCCAAGTACATGTGTGAAAACCAGGCGACTATC
TCCAGCAAACTGCAGACTTGCTGCGATAAACCACTGTTGAAGAAAGCCCACTGTCTTAGTGAGGTGGAGC
ATGACACCATGCCTGCTGATCTGCCTGCCATTGCTGCTGATTTTGTTGAGGACCAGGAAGTGTGCAAGAA
CTATGCTGAGGCCAAGGATGTCTTCCTGGGCACGTTCTTGTATGAATATTCAAGAAGACACCCTGATTAC
TCTGTATCCCTGTTGCTGAGACTTGCTAAGAAATATGAAGCCACTCTGGAAAAGTGCTGCGCTGAAGCCA
ATCCTCCCGCATGCTACGGCACAGTGCTTGCTGAATTTCAGCCTCTTGTAGAAGAGCCTAAGAACTTGGT
CAAAACCAACTGTGATCTTTACGAGAAGCTTGGAGAATATGGATTCCAAAATGCCATTCTAGTTCGCTAC
ACCCAGAAAGCACCTCAGGTGTCAACCCCAACTCTCGTGGAGGCTGCAAGAAACCTAGGAAGAGTGGGCA
CCAAGTGTTGTACACTTCCTGAAGATCAGAGACTGCCTTGTGTGGAAGACTATCTGTCTGCAATCCTGAA
CCGTGTGTGTCTGCTGCATGAGAAGACCCCAGTGAGTGAGCATGTTACCAAGTGCTGTAGTGGATCCCTG
GTGGAAAGGCGGCCATGCTTCTCTGCTCTGACAGTTGATGAAACATATGTCCCCAAAGAGTTTAAAGCTG
AGACCTTCACCTTCCACTCTGATATCTGCACACTTCCAGAGAAGGAGAAGCAGATTAAGAAACAAACGGC
TCTTGCTGAGCTGGTGAAGCACAAGCCCAAGGCTACAGCGGAGCAACTGAAGACTGTCATGGATGACTTT
GCACAGTTCCTGGATACATGTTGCAAGGCTGCTGACAAGGACACCTGCTTCTCGACTGAGGGTCCAAACC
TTGTCACTAGATGCAAAGACGCCTTAGCCCCCGGGGGTGGAGGCGGTTCAGGCGGAGGTGGCTCTGGCGG
TGGCGGATCAGTCGACGTGAGCAAGGGCGAAGAGCTGATTAAGGAGAACATGCACATGAAGCTGTACATG
GAGGGCACCGTGAACAACCACCACTTCAAGTGCACATCCGAGGGCGAAGGCAAGCCCTACGAGGGCACCC
AGACCCAGAGAATCAAGGTGGTCGAGGGCGGCCCTCTCCCCTTCGCCTTCGACATCCTGGCTACCAGCTT
CATGTACGGCAGCAAGACCTTCATCAACCACACCCAGGGCATCCCCGATTTCTTTAAGCAGTCCTTCCCT
GAGGGCTTCACATGGGAGAGAGTCACCACATACGAAGACGGGGGCGTGCTGAAGGTGAAACAGGACACCA
GCCTCCAGGACGGCTGCCTCATCTACAACGTCAAGATCAGAGGGGTGAACTTCCCATCCAACGGCCCTGT
GATGCAGAAGAAAACACTCGGCTGGGAGGCCAACACCGAGACCCTGTACCCCGCTGACGGCGGCCTGCGC
GGCTATAACACGATGGCCCTGAAGCTCGTGGGCGGGGGCCACCTGCAGACGTTCCTCAAGACCACATACA
GATCCAAGAAACCCGCTAAGAACCTCAAGATGCCCGGCGTCTACTTTGTGGACCGCAGACTGGAAAGAAT
CAAGGAGGCCGACAAAGAGACCTACGTCGAGCAGCACGAGGTGGCTGTGGCCAGATACTGCGACCTCCCT
AGCAAACTGGGGCACAAACTTAATGGCATGGACGAGCTGTACAAGTGAGCGGCCGCAAGCTTTCTAGAGA
ATTCGATATCAAGCTTATCGATAATCAACCTCTGGATTACAAAATTTGTGAAAGATTGACTGGTATTCTT
AACTATGTTGCTCCTTTTACGCTATGTGGATACGCTGCTTTAATGCCTTTGTATCATGCTATTGCTTCCC
GTATGGCTTTCATTTTCTCCTCCTTGTATAAATCCTGGTTGCTGTCTCTTTATGAGGAGTTGTGGCCCGT
TGTCAGGCAACGTGGCGTGGTGTGCACTGTGTTTGCTGACGCAACCCCCACTGGTTGGGGCATTGCCACC
ACCTGTCAGCTCCTTTCCGGGACTTTCGCTTTCCCCCTCCCTATTGCCACGGCGGAACTCATCGCCGCCT
GCCTTGCCCGCTGCTGGACAGGGGCTCGGCTGTTGGGCACTGACAATTCCGTGGTGTTGTCGGGGAAATC
ATCGTCCTTTCCTTGGCTGCTCGCCTGTGTTGCCACCTGGATTCTGCGCGGGACGTCCTTCTGCTACGTC
CCTTCGGCCCTCAATCCAGCGGACCTTCCTTCCCGCGGCCTGCTGCCGGCTCTGCGGCCTCTTCCGCGTC
TTCGCCTTCGCCCTCAGACGAGTCGGATCTCCCTTTGGGCCGCCTCCCCGCTCTCGAGATACGTACGACT
GTGCCTTCTAGTTGCCAGCCATCTGTTGTTTGCCCCTCCCCCGTGCCTTCCTTGACCCTGGAAGGTGCCA
CTCCCACTGTCCTTTCCTAATAAAATGAGGAAATTGCATCGCATTGTCTGAGTAGGTGTCATTCTATTCT
GGGGGGTGGGGTGGGGCAGGACAGCAAGGGGGAGGATTGGGAAGACAATAGCAGGCATGCTGGGGATGCG
GTGGGCTCTATGGCTTCTGAGGCGGAAAGATCTACCACGTGCGGACCGAGCGGCCGCAGGAACCCCTAGT
GATGGAGTTGGCCACTCCCTCTCTGCGCGCTCGCTCGCTCACTGAGGCCGGGCGACCAAAGGTCGCCCGA
CGCCCGGGCTTTGCCCGGGCGGCCTCAGTGAGCGAGCGAGCGCGCAGCTGCCTGCAGGGGCGCCTGATGC
GGTATTTTCTCCTTACGCATCTGTGCGGTATTTCACACCGCATA
[95 nt withheld, positions 4245-4339]
T
[46 nt withheld, positions 4341-4386]
C
[141 nt withheld, positions 4388-4528]
CCTTTGACGTTGGAGTCCACGTTCTTT
[37 nt withheld, positions 4556-4592]
ACTCTATCTCGGGCTATTCTTTTGATTTATAAGGGATTTTGCCGATTTCGGTCTATTGGTTAAAAAATGA
GCTGATTTAACAAAAATTTAACGCGAATTTTAACAAAATATTAACGTTTACAATTTTATGGTGCACTCTC
AGTACAATCTGCTCTGATGCCGCATAGTTAAGCCAGCCCCGACACCCGCCAACACCCGCTGACGCGCCCT
GACGGGCTTGTCTGCTCCCGGCATCCGCTTACAGACAAGCTGTGACCGTCTCCGGGAGCTGCATGTGTCA
GAGGTTTTCACCGTCATCACCGAAACGCGCGAGACGAAAGGGCCTCGTGATACGCCTATTTTTATAGGTT
AATGTCATGATAATAATGGTTTCTTAGACGTCAGGTGGCACTTTTCGGGGAAATGTGCGCGGAACCCCTA
TTTGTTTATTTTTCTAAATACATTCAAATATGTATCCGCTCATGAGACAATAACCCTGATAAATGCTTCA
ATAATATTGAAAAAGGAAGAGTATGAGTATTCAACATTTCCGTGTCGCCCTTATTCCCTTTTTTGCGGCA
TTTTGCCTTCCTGTTTTTGCTCACCCAGAAACGCTGGTGAAAGTAAAAGATGCTGAAGATCAGTTGGGTG
CACGAGTGGGTTACATCGAACTGGATCTCAACAGCGGTAAGATCCTTGAGAGTTTTCGCCCCGAAGAACG
TTTTCCAATGATGAGCACTTTTAAAGTTCTGCTATGTGGCGCGGTATTATCCCGTATTGACGCCGGGCAA
GAGCAACTCGGTCGCCGCATACACTATTCTCAGAATGACTTGGTTGAGTACTCACCAGTCACAGAAAAGC
ATCTTACGGATGGCATGACAGTAAGAGAATTATGCAGTGCTGCCATAACCATGAGTGATAACACTGCGGC
CAACTTACTTCTGACAACGATCGGAGGACCGAAGGAGCTAACCGCTTTTTTGCACAACATGGGGGATCAT
GTAACTCGCCTTGATCGTTGGGAACCGGAGCTGAATGAAGCCATACCAAACGACGAGCGTGACACCACGA
TGCCTGTAGCAATGGCAACAACGTTGCGCAAACTATTAACTGGCGAACTACTTACTCTAGCTTCCCGGCA
ACAATTAATAGACTGGATGGAGGCGGATAAAGTTGCAGGACCACTTCTGCGCTCGGCCCTTCCGGCTGGC
TGGTTTATTGCTGATAAATCTGGAGCCGGTGAGCGTGGAAGCCGCGGTATCATTGCAGCACTGGGGCCAG
ATGGTAAGCCCTCCCGTATCGTAGTTATCTACACGACGGGGAGTCAGGCAACTATGGATGAACGAAATAG
ACAGATCGCTGAGATAGGTGCCTCACTGATTAAGCATTGGTAACTGTCAGACCAAGTTTACTCATATATA
CTTTAGATTGATTTAAAACTTCATTTTTAATTTAAAAGGATCTAGGTGAAGATCCTTTTTGATAATCTCA
TGACCAAAATCCCTTAACGTGAGTTTTCGTTCCACTGAGCGTCAGACCCCGTAGAAAAGATCAAAGGATC
TTCTTGAGATCCTTTTTTTCTGCGCGTAATCTGCTGCTTGCAAACAAAAAAACCACCGCTACCAGCGGTG
GTTTGTTTGCCGGATCAAGAGCTACCAACTCTTTTTCCGAAGGTAACTGGCTTCAGCAGAGCGCAGATAC
CAAATACTGTTCTTCTAGTGTAGCCGTAGTTAGGCCACCACTTCAAGAACTCTGTAGCACCGCCTACATA
CCTCGCTCTGCTAATCCTGTTACCAGTGGCTGCTGCCAGTGGCGATAAGTCGTGTCTTACCGGGTTGGAC
TCAAGACGATAGTTACCGGATAAGGCGCAGCGGTCGGGCTGAACGGGGGGTTCGTGCACACAGCCCAGCT
TGGAGCGAACGACCTACACCGAACTGAGATACCTACAGCGTGAGCTATGAGAAAGCGCCACGCTTCCCGA
AGGGAGAAAGGCGGACAGGTATCCGGTAAGCGGCAGGGTCGGAACAGGAGAGCGCACGAGGGAGCTTCCA
GGGGGAAACGCCTGGTATCTTTATAGTCCTGTCGGGTTTCGCCACCTCTGACTTGAGCGTCGATTTTTGT
GATGCTCGTCAGGGGGGCGGAGCCTATGGAAAAACGCCAGCAACGCGGCCTTTTTACGGTTCCTGGCCTT
TTGCTGGCCTTTTGCTCACATGTTCTTTCCTGCGTTATCCCCTGATTCTGTGGATAACCGTATTACCGCC
TTTGAGTGAGCTGATACCGCTCGCCGCAGCCGAACGACCGAGCGCAGCGAGTCAGTGAGCGAGGAAGCGG
AAGAGCGCCCAATACGCAAACCGCCTCTCCCCGCGCGTTGGCCGATTCATTAATGCAG
Features (pLannotate 1.2.2; 15 found; start..end, strand, type, name):
    516..2339    +  CDS            Alb: ALBU_MOUSE - Also known as Alb-1, Alb1. Experimental evidence at protein level: Swiss-Prot protein existence level 1. Binds water, Ca(2+), Na(+), K(+), fatty acids, hormones, bilirubin and drugs. Its main function is the regulation of the colloidal osmotic pressure of blood. Major zinc transporter in plasma, typically binds about 80% of all plasma zinc (By similarity). Major calcium and magnesium transporter in plasma, binds approximately 45% of circulating calcium and magnesium in plasma (By similarity). Potentially has more than two calcium-binding sites and might additionally bind calcium i
   2397..3125    +  CDS            mCarmine: mCarmine is a basic (constitutively fluorescent) far red fluorescent protein published in 2018, derived from Entacmaea quadricolor. It has moderate acid sensitivity.
   3149..3173    +  misc_feature   MCS (fragment): pBluescript multiple cloning site
   3173..3761    +  misc_feature   WPRE: woodchuck hepatitis virus posttranscriptional regulatory element
   3779..4003    +  polyA_signal   bGH poly(A) signal: bovine growth hormone polyadenylation signal
   4048..4188    +  repeat_region  AAV2 ITR: inverted terminal repeat of adeno-associated virus serotype 2 inverted
   4193..4244    -  misc_feature   bom (fragment): basis of mobility region from pBR322
   4263..4718    +  rep_origin     f1 ori (sequence partly withheld): f1 bacteriophage origin of replication; arrow indicates direction of (+) strand synthesis
   4719..4768    -  misc_feature   bom (fragment): basis of mobility region from pBR322
   4870..4905    -  CDS            rop (fragment): Rop protein, which maintains plasmids at low copy number; rop
   5000..5104    +  promoter       AmpR promoter: bla
   5105..5965    +  CDS            AmpR: β-lactamase; bla; confers resistance to ampicillin, carbenicillin, and related antibiotics
   6136..6724    +  rep_origin     ori: high-copy-number ColE1/pMB1/pBR322/pUC origin of replication
   6907..3       +  CDS            lacI (fragment) (across the origin): lac repressor; lacI; The lac repressor binds to the lac operator to inhibit transcription in E. coli. This inhibition can be relieved by adding lactose or isopropyl-β-D-thiogalactopyranoside (IPTG).
   6957..130     -  repeat_region  AAV2 ITR (across the origin): inverted terminal repeat of adeno-associated virus serotype 2 inverted
