[The description below was written by a language model from this plasmid's Addgene catalogue record and pLannotate feature annotations shown in this document.]
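Description:
pAAV-P3-Alb-mCarmine is an adeno-associated virus transfer plasmid built on the pAAV-P3 backbone and used to produce recombinant AAV that expresses a fluorescently tagged serum albumin. In bacteria it is maintained as a high-copy plasmid through a ColE1/pUC-type origin and selected with ampicillin via the β-lactamase gene and its native promoter. An f1 phage origin is also present. Short fragments annotated as bom, rop and lacI appear to be backbone remnants with no functional role. The recombination-deficient growth strain listed in the record is consistent with the need to keep the repetitive AAV2 inverted terminal repeats intact.

The two AAV2 ITRs flank the expression cassette and define the segment that is replicated and packaged into viral particles when helper functions are supplied in trans. Within them, the full mouse albumin (Alb) coding sequence is followed, after a short linker region, by mCarmine, a constitutively fluorescent far-red protein derived from Entacmaea quadricolor, giving a C-terminal fusion. Downstream lie a WPRE, which enhances transcript stability and expression, and the bovine growth hormone polyadenylation signal. According to the catalogue entry, expression is driven by the P3 promoter. The feature table does not annotate it, although the unannotated stretch between the 5′ ITR and the Alb start is where it would be expected. The record gives no further detail on its composition. The associated publication title indicates that the construct serves to make the liver secrete a fluorescent blood plasma marker, allowing chronic imaging of the microcirculation.
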