Addgene plasmid #183464: pAAV-P3-Alb-mCarmine
Purpose: To produce AAV with the P3 promoter to express Alb-mCarmine fusion protein
Depositing lab: Hajime Hirase. Depositing organization: University of Copenhagen. Publication: Liver-secreted fluorescent blood plasma markers enable chronic imaging of the microcirculation. Wang X, Delle C, Asiminas A, Akther S, Vittani M, Brogger P, Kusk P, Vo CT, Radovanovic T, Konno A, Hirai H, Fukuda M, Weikop P, Goldman SA, Nedergaard M, Hirase H. Cell Rep Methods. 2022 Sep 21;2(10):100302. doi: 10.1016/j.crmeth.2022.100302. eCollection 2022 Oct 24. PubMed 36313804.
Backbone
  Vector backbone: pAAV-P3
  Backbone manufacturer: VVF (p438) https://vvf.ethz.ch/
  Vector type: AAV
Growth in bacteria
  Bacterial resistance: Ampicillin, 100 μg/mL
  Growth temperature: 37°C
  Growth strain: NEB Stable
  Copy number: High Copy
Gene/Insert
  Gene/Insert name: Alb
  Species: M. musculus (mouse)
  Entrez Gene: Alb (a.k.a. Alb-1, Alb1, BCL001, BCL002, BPL001)
  Tag / fusion protein: mCarmine (C terminal on insert)
  Cloning method: Restriction Enzyme; 5′ cloning site unknown (unknown if destroyed)
Terms and licenses: Academic/Nonprofit Terms; Industry Terms: Not Available to Industry
Depositor comments: Please visit for https://www.biorxiv.org/content/10.1101/2022.04.08.487498v1 bioRxiv preprint.
How to cite: pAAV-P3-Alb-mCarmine was a gift from Hajime Hirase (Addgene plasmid # 183464 ; http://n2t.net/addgene:183464 ; RRID:Addgene_183464)
